>Addgene plasmid #238855 | DGKe-NanoLuc Fusion Vector | addgene full sequence | sequence record 479794 | Addgene NGS Result
TCAATATTGGCCATTAGCCATATTATTCATTGGTTATATAGCATAAATCAATATTGGCTATTGGCCATTG
CATACGTTGTATCTATATCATAATATGTACATTTATATTGGCTCATGTCCAATATGACCGCCATGTTGGC
ATTGATTATTGACTAGTTATTAATAGTAATCAATTACGGGGTCATTAGTTCATAGCCCATATATGGAGTT
CCGCGTTACATAACTTACGGTAAATGGCCCGCCTGGCTGACCGCCCAACGACCCCCGCCCATTGACGTCA
ATAATGACGTATGTTCCCATAGTAACGCCAATAGGGACTTTCCATTGACGTCAATGGGTGGAGTATTTAC
GGTAAACTGCCCACTTGGCAGTACATCAAGTGTATCATATGCCAAGTCCGCCCCCTATTGACGTCAATGA
CGGTAAATGGCCCGCCTGGCATTATGCCCAGTACATGACCTTACGGGACTTTCCTACTTGGCAGTACATC
TACGTATTAGTCATCGCTATTACCATGGTGATGCGGTTTTGGCAGTACACCAATGGGCGTGGATAGCGGT
TTGACTCACGGGGATTTCCAAGTCTCCACCCCATTGACGTCAATGGGAGTTTGTTTTGGCACCAAAATCA
ACGGGACTTTCCAAAATGTCGTAATAACCCCGCCCCGTTGACGCAAATGGGCGGTAGGCGTGTACGGTGG
GAGGTCTATATAAGCAGAGCTGGTTTAGTGAACCGTCAGATCACTAGAAGCTTTATTGCGGTAGTTTATC
ACAGTTAAATTGCTAACGCAGTCAGTGCTTCTGACACAACAGTCTCGAACTTAAGCTGCAGAAGTTGGTC
GTGAGGCACTGGGCAGGTAAGTATCAAGGTTACAAGACAGGTTTAAGGAGACCAATAGAAACTGGGCTTG
TCGAGACAGAGAAGACTCTTGCGTTTCTGATAGGCACCTATTGGTCTTACTGACATCCACTTTGCCTTTC
TCTCCACAGGTGTCCACTCCCAGTTCAATTACAGCTCTTAAGGCTAGAGTATTAATACGACTCACTATAG
GGCTAGCGATCGCCATGGAAGCGGAGAGGCGGCCGGCGCCGGGCTCGCCCTCCGAGGGCCTGTTTGCGGA
CGGGCACCTGATCTTGTGGACGCTGTGCTCGGTCCTGCTGCCGGTGTTCATCACCTTCTGGTGTAGCCTC
CAGCGGTCGCGCCGGCAGCTGCACCGCAGGGACATCTTCCGCAAGAGCAAGCACGGGTGGCGCGACACGG
ACCTGTTCAGCCAGCCCACCTACTGCTGCGTGTGCGCGCAGCACATTCTGCAGGGCGCCTTCTGCGACTG
CTGCGGGCTCCGCGTGGACGAGGGCTGCCTCAGGAAGGCCGACAAGCGCTTCCAGTGCAAGGAGATTATG
CTCAAGAATGACACCAAGGTCCTGGACGCCATGCCCCACCACTGGATCCGGGGCAACGTGCCCCTGTGCA
GTTACTGTATGGTTTGCAAGCAGCAGTGTGGCTGTCAACCCAAGCTTTGCGATTACAGGTGCATTTGGTG
CCAGAAAACAGTACATGATGAGTGCATGAAAAATAGTTTAAAGAATGAAAAATGTGATTTTGGAGAATTC
AAAAACCTAATCATTCCACCAAGTTATTTAACCTCCATTAATCAGATGCGTAAAGACAAAAAAACAGATT
ATGAAGTGCTAGCCTCTAAGCTTGGAAAGCAGTGGACCCCATTAATAATCCTGGCCAACTCTCGTAGTGG
AACTAATATGGGAGAAGGACTGTTGGGAGAATTTAGGATCTTGTTGAATCCAGTCCAGGTTTTTGATGTA
ACTAAAACTCCTCCTATCAAAGCCCTACAACTCTGTACTCTTCTCCCATATTATTCAGCTCGAGTACTTG
TTTGTGGAGGGGATGGGACTGTAGGGTGGGTCCTGGATGCAGTTGATGACATGAAGATTAAGGGACAAGA
AAAGTACATTCCACAAGTTGCAGTTTTGCCTCTGGGAACAGGCAACGATCTATCCAATACATTGGGTTGG
GGTACAGGTTATGCTGGAGAAATTCCAGTTGCGCAGGTTTTGCGAAATGTAATGGAAGCAGATGGAATTA
AACTAGATCGATGGAAAGTTCAAGTAACAAATAAAGGATACTACAACTTAAGAAAACCCAAGGAATTCAC
AATGAACAACTATTTTTCTGTTGGACCTGATGCTCTCATGGCTCTCAATTTTCATGCTCATCGTGAGAAG
GCACCATCTCTGTTTTCTAGCAGAATTCTTAATAAGGCGGTTTACTTATTCTATGGAACCAAAGATTGTT
TAGTGCAAGAATGTAAAGATTTGAATAAAAAAGTTGAGCTAGAACTGGATGGTGAGCGAGTAGCACTGCC
CAGCTTGGAAGGTATTATAGTTCTGAACATCGGATACTGGGGCGGTGGCTGCAGACTATGGGAAGGGATG
GGGGACGAGACTTACCCTCTAGCCAGGCATGACGATGGTCTGCTGGAAGTCGTTGGAGTATATGGGTCTT
TCCACTGTGCTCAGATTCAAGTAAAACTGGCTAATCCTTTTCGAATAGGACAGGCACATACAGTGAGGCT
GATTTTGAAGTGCTCCATGATGCCAATGCAGGTGGATGGGGAGCCTTGGGCCCAAGGGCCCTGCACTGTC
ACCATAACTCACAAGACACATGCAATGATGTTATATTTCTCTGGAGAACAAACAGATGATGACATCTCTA
GTACTTCGGATCAAGAAGATATAAAGGCGACTGAAGTTTCTCTCGGCTCGAGCGGCGTCTTCACACTCGA
AGATTTCGTTGGGGACTGGCGACAGACAGCCGGCTACAACCTGGACCAAGTCCTTGAACAGGGAGGTGTG
TCCAGTTTGTTTCAGAATCTCGGGGTGTCCGTAACTCCGATCCAAAGGATTGTCCTGAGCGGTGAAAATG
GGCTGAAGATCGACATCCATGTCATCATCCCGTATGAAGGTCTGAGCGGCGACCAAATGGGCCAGATCGA
AAAAATTTTTAAGGTGGTGTACCCTGTGGATGATCATCACTTTAAGGTGATCCTGCACTATGGCACACTG
GTAATCGACGGGGTTACGCCGAACATGATCGACTATTTCGGACGGCCGTATGAAGGCATCGCCGTGTTCG
ACGGCAAAAAGATCACTGTAACAGGGACCCTGTGGAACGGCAACAAAATTATCGACGAGCGCCTGATCAA
CCCCGACGGCTCCCTGCTGTTCCGAGTAACCATCAACGGAGTGACCGGCTGGCGGCTGTGCGAACGCATT
CTGGCGTAAGGCCGCGACTCTAGAGTCGACCTGCAGGCATGCAAGCTGATCCGGCTGCTAACAAAGCCCG
AAAGGAAGCTGAGTTGGCTGCTGCCACCGCTGAGCAATAACTAGCATAACCCCTTGGGGCGGCCGCTTCG
AGCAGACATGATAAGATACATTGATGAGTTTGGACAAACCACAACTAGAATGCAGTGAAAAAAATGCTTT
ATTTGTGAAATTTGTGATGCTATTGCTTTATTTGTAACCATTATAAGCTGCAATAAACAAGTTAACAACA
ACAATTGCATTCATTTTATGTTTCAGGTTCAGGGGGAGATGTGGGAGGTTTTTTTAAGCAAGTAAAACCT
CTACAAATGTGGTAAAATCGAATTTTAACAAAATATTAACGCTTACAATTTCCTGATGCGGTATTTTCTC
CTTACGCATCTGTGCGGTATTTCACACCGCATACGCGGATCTGCGCAGCACCATGGCCTGAAATAACCTC
TGAAAGAGGAACTTGGTTAGGTACCTTCTGAGGCGGAAAGAACCAGCTGTGGAATGTGTGTCAGTTAGGG
TGTGGAAAGTCCCCAGGCTCCCCAGCAGGCAGAAGTATGCAAAGCATGCATCTCAATTAGTCAGCAACCA
GGTGTGGAAAGTCCCCAGGCTCCCCAGCAGGCAGAAGTATGCAAAGCATGCATCTCAATTAGTCAGCAAC
CATAGTCCCGCCCCTAACTCCGCCCATCCCGCCCCTAACTCCGCCCAGTTCCGCCCATTCTCCGCCCCAT
GGCTGACTAATTTTTTTTATTTATGCAGAGGCCGAGGCCGCCTCGGCCTCTGAGCTATTCCAGAAGTAGT
GAGGAGGCTTTTTTGGAGGCCTAGGCTTTTGCAAAAAGCTTAATTAACTGTTGACAATTAATCATCGGCA
TAGTATATCGGCATAGTATAATACGACAAGGTGAGGAACTAAACCCAGGAGGCAGATCATGATTGAACAA
GATGGATTGCACGCAGGTTCTCCGGCCGCTTGGGTGGAGAGGCTATTCGGCTATGACTGGGCACAACAGA
CAATCGGCTGCTCTGATGCCGCCGTGTTCCGGCTGTCAGCGCAGGGGCGCCCGGTTCTTTTTGTCAAGAC
CGACCTGTCCGGTGCCCTGAATGAACTGCAGGACGAGGCAGCGCGGCTATCGTGGCTGGCCACGACGGGC
GTTCCTTGCGCAGCTGTGCTCGACGTTGTCACTGAAGCGGGAAGGGACTGGCTGCTATTGGGCGAAGTGC
CGGGGCAGGATCTCCTGTCATCTCACCTTGCTCCTGCCGAGAAAGTATCCATCATGGCTGATGCAATGCG
GCGGCTGCATACGCTTGATCCGGCTACCTGCCCATTCGACCACCAAGCGAAACATCGCATCGAGCGAGCA
CGTACTCGGATGGAAGCCGGTCTTGTCGATCAGGATGATCTGGACGAAGAGCATCAGGGGCTCGCGCCAG
CCGAACTGTTCGCCAGGCTCAAGGCGCGCATGCCCGACGGCGAGGATCTCGTCGTGACCCATGGCGATGC
CTGCTTGCCGAATATCATGGTGGAAAATGGCCGCTTTTCTGGATTCATCGACTGTGGCCGGCTGGGTGTG
GCGGACCGCTATCAGGACATAGCGTTGGCTACCCGTGATATTGCTGAAGAGCTTGGCGGCGAATGGGCTG
ACCGCTTCCTCGTGCTTTACGGTATCGCCGCTCCCGATTCGCAGCGCATCGCCTTCTATCGCCTTCTTGA
CGAGTTCTTCTGAGCGGGACTCTGGGGTTCGAAATGACCGACCAAGCGACGCCCAACCTGCCATCACGAT
GGCCGCAATAAAATATCTTTATTTTCATTACATCTGTGTGTTGGTTTTTTGTGTGAATCGATAGCGATAA
GGATCCGCTCATGCGATGATAAGCTGTCAAACATGAGAATTACAACTTATATCGTATGGGGCTGACTTCA
GGTGCTACATTTGAAGAGATAAATTGCACTGAAATCTAGAAATATTTTATCTGATTAATAAGATGATCTT
CTTGAGATCGTTTTGGTCTGCGCGTAATCTCTTGCTCTGAAAACGAAAAAACCGCCTTGCAGGGCGGTTT
TTCGAAGGTTCTCTGAGCTACCAACTCTTTGAACCGAGGTAACTGGCTTGGAGGAGCGCAGTCACCAAAA
CTTGTCCTTTCAGTTTAGCCTTAACCGGCGCATGACTTCAAGACTAACTCCTCTAAATCAATTACCAGTG
GCTGCTGCCAGTGGTGCTTTTGCATGTCTTTCCGGGTTGGACTCAAGACGATAGTTACCGGATAAGGCGC
AGCGGTCGGACTGAACGGGGGGTTCGTGCATACAGTCCAGCTTGGAGCGAACTGCCTACCCGGAACTGAG
TGTCAGGCGTGGAATGAGACAAACGCGGCCATAACAGCGGAATGACACCGGTAAACCGAAAGGCAGGAAC
AGGAGAGCGCACGAGGGAGCCGCCAGGGGGAAACGCCTGGTATCTTTATAGTCCTGTCGGGTTTCGCCAC
CACTGATTTGAGCGTCAGATTTCGTGATGCTTGTCAGGGGGGCGGAGCCTATGGAAAAACGGCTTTGCCG
CGGCCCTCTCACTTCCCTGTTAAGTATCTTCCTGGCATCTTCCAGGAAATCTCCGCCCCGTTCGTAAGCC
ATTTCCGCTCGCCGCAGTCGAACGACCGAGCGTAGCGAGTCAGTGAGCGAGGAAGCGGAATATATCCTGT
ATCACATATTCTGCTGACGCACCGGTGCAGCCTTTTTTCTCCTGCCACATGAAGCACTTCACTGACACCC
TCATCAGTGCCAACATAGTAAGCCAGTATACACTCCGCTAGCGCTGATGTCCGGCGGTGCTTTTGCCGTT
ACGCACCACCCCGTCATGAGATTACGCGTTTTAGCGGTGCGTACAATTAAGGGATTATGGTAAATCCACT
TACTGTCTGCCCTCGTAGCCATCGAGATAAACCGCAGTACTCCGGCCACGATGCGTCCGGCGTAGAGGAT
CGAGATCT
Features (pLannotate 1.2.2; 23 found; start..end, strand, type, name):
    140..517     +  enhancer       CMV enhancer: human cytomegalovirus immediate early enhancer
    519..718     +  promoter       CMV promoter: human cytomegalovirus (CMV) immediate early promoter
    857..989     +  intron         chimeric intron: chimera between introns from human β-globin and immunoglobulin heavy chain genes
   1033..1051    +  promoter       T7 promoter: promoter for bacteriophage T7 RNA polymerase
   1065..2765    +  CDS            DGKE: DGKE_HUMAN - Also known as DAGK5. Experimental evidence at protein level: Swiss-Prot protein existence level 1. Membrane-bound diacylglycerol kinase that converts diacylglycerol/DAG into phosphatidic acid/phosphatidate/PA and regulates the respective levels of these two bioactive lipids (PubMed:15544348, PubMed:19744926, PubMed:22108654, PubMed:21477596, PubMed:23949095). Thereby, acts as a central switch between the signaling pathways activated by these second messengers with different cellular targets and opposite effects in numerous biological processes (PubMed:8626589, PubMed:15544348). Al
   2787..3299    +  CDS            Nluc: NanoLuc® luciferase human codon-optimized
   3308..3337    +  misc_feature   MCS (fragment): pUC18/19 multiple cloning site
   3344..3393    +  CDS            SET1 (fragment): solubility-enhancement tag derived from T7 phage gene 10B
   3401..3420    +  terminator     T7 terminator (fragment): transcription terminator for bacteriophage T7 RNA polymerase
   3442..3563    -  polyA_signal   SV40 poly(A) signal: SV40 polyadenylation signal
   3586..3654    -  CDS            large T antigen (fragment): large T antigen from SV40 (simian virus 40)
   3659..3691    +  rep_origin     M13 ori (fragment): M13 bacteriophage origin of replication; arrow indicates direction of (+) strand synthesis
   3692..3743    -  misc_feature   bom (fragment): basis of mobility region from pBR322
   3808..4165    +  promoter       SV40 promoter: SV40 enhancer and early promoter
   4180..4227    +  promoter       EM7 promoter: synthetic bacterial promoter&nbsp
   4259..5050    +  CDS            neo: KKA2_KLEPN - Also known as kan, nptII. Experimental evidence at protein level: Swiss-Prot protein existence level 1. Resistance to kanamycin, neomycin, paromomycin, ribostamycin, butirosin and gentamicin B. From Klebsiella pneumoniae.
   5117..5165    +  polyA_signal   poly(A) signal: synthetic polyadenylation signal
   5194..5210    -  promoter       tet promoter (fragment): E. coli promoter for tetracycline efflux protein gene
   5322..5867    +  rep_origin     p15A ori: Plasmids containing the medium-copy-number p15A origin of replication can be propagated in E. coli cells that contain a second plasmid with the ColE1 origin.
   5955..6010    +  rep_origin     RSF ori (fragment): Plasmids containing the RSF 1030 origin of replication can be propagated in E. coli cells that contain additional plasmids with compatible origins.
   6109..6135    -  misc_feature   bom (fragment): basis of mobility region from pBR322
   6129..6176    -  mobile_element IS1 (fragment): prokaryotic transposable element IS1
   6184..6255    +  misc_feature   cer region (fragment): ColE1-derived recombination site that helps to maintain plasmids as monomers
