[The description below was written by a language model from this plasmid's Addgene catalogue record and pLannotate feature annotations shown in this document.]
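Description:
DGKe-NanoLuc Fusion Vector is a mammalian expression plasmid of about 6.3 kb, built on Promega's pFC32K-low Nluc CMV-Hygro Flexi backbone. It produces human diacylglycerol kinase epsilon (DGKE) fused at its C terminus to NanoLuc luciferase. It is propagated in E. coli under kanamycin selection. The feature table shows a p15A origin of replication, consistent with the low-copy designation in the catalogue entry, along with a cer fragment, a ColE1-derived site that helps keep plasmids monomeric.

The expression cassette begins with the human cytomegalovirus immediate early enhancer and promoter, followed by a chimeric β-globin/immunoglobulin intron, a part generally included to improve transcript processing and expression. A T7 promoter sits just upstream of the coding region and could support in vitro transcription. The DGKE open reading frame is followed after a short linker by human codon-optimized NanoLuc, and an SV40 polyadenylation signal lies downstream. DGKE is a membrane-bound kinase that converts diacylglycerol to phosphatidic acid, shifting the balance between these two lipid second messengers.

A second cassette places the neo (nptII) gene under both the SV40 enhancer/early promoter and the bacterial EM7 promoter, ending in a synthetic poly(A) signal. This arrangement gives kanamycin resistance in bacteria and could in principle permit neomycin-class selection in mammalian cells. Although the backbone name includes "Hygro", no hygromycin resistance gene is annotated in the sequenced record. The stated purpose is simply CMV-driven expression of the fusion protein in mammalian cells. NanoLuc fusions of this kind are commonly used for luminescence-based detection or energy-transfer assays of a target protein, but the record does not specify an assay.
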