Addgene plasmid #238855: DGKe-NanoLuc Fusion Vector
Purpose: Express DGKe-NanoLuc Fusion Protein in Mammalian Cells under a CMV promoter
Depositing lab: Promega Corporation.
Backbone
  Vector backbone: pFC32K-low Nluc CMV-Hygro Flexi(R) Vector
  Vector type: Mammalian Expression
Growth in bacteria
  Bacterial resistance: Kanamycin, 50 μg/mL
  Growth temperature: 37°C
  Growth strain: DH5alpha
  Copy number: Low Copy
Gene/Insert
  Gene/Insert name: DGKE
  Species: H. sapiens (human)
  Entrez Gene: DGKE (a.k.a. AHUS7, DAGK5, DAGK6, DGK, NPHS7)
  Promoter: CMV
  Tag / fusion protein: NanoLuc (R) (C terminal on backbone)
  Cloning method: Other
Terms and licenses: Academic/Nonprofit Terms; Industry Terms
How to cite: DGKe-NanoLuc Fusion Vector was a gift from Promega Corporation (Addgene plasmid # 238855 ; http://n2t.net/addgene:238855 ; RRID:Addgene_238855)
